Addgene plasmid #238272: pRK5_TagBFP-P2A
Purpose: For overexpression of TagBFP-control
Depositing lab: Denes Hnisz. Depositing organization: Max Planck Institute for Molecular Genetics. Publication: Probing condensate microenvironments with a micropeptide killswitch. Zhang Y, Stoppelkamp I, Fernandez-Pernas P, Allram M, Charman M, Magalhaes AP, Piedavent-Salomon M, Sommer G, Sung YC, Meyer K, Grams N, Halko E, Dongre S, Meierhofer D, Malszycki M, Ilik IA, Aktas T, Kraushar ML, Vastenhouw N, Weitzman MD, Grebien F, Niskanen H, Hnisz D. Nature. 2025 Jun 4. doi: 10.1038/s41586-025-09141-5. PubMed 40468084.
Backbone
  Vector backbone: pRK5
  Vector type: Mammalian Expression
Growth in bacteria
  Bacterial resistance: Ampicillin, 100 μg/mL
  Growth temperature: 37°C
  Growth strain: DH5alpha
  Copy number: High Copy
Gene/Insert
  Gene/Insert name: TagBFP
  Species: H. sapiens (human)
  Cloning method: Gibson Cloning
Terms and licenses: Academic/Nonprofit Terms; Industry Terms: Not Available to Industry
How to cite: pRK5_TagBFP-P2A was a gift from Denes Hnisz (Addgene plasmid # 238272 ; http://n2t.net/addgene:238272 ; RRID:Addgene_238272)
