[The description below was written by a language model from this plasmid's Addgene catalogue record and pLannotate feature annotations shown in this document.]
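Description:
pRK5_TagBFP-P2A is a mammalian expression plasmid of about 5.4 kb, built on the pRK5 backbone, and is recorded as a TagBFP-only control for overexpression experiments. In bacteria it replicates from a high-copy ColE1/pUC-type origin and is selected with ampicillin through the β-lactamase gene and its own promoter. An M13 phage origin is also present, which in principle allows single-stranded DNA production. The short fragments of lacZα, lacI, rop and bom, along with the lac promoter/operator region, appear to be backbone remnants rather than functional parts of the design.

The expression cassette runs from the human cytomegalovirus immediate-early enhancer and promoter, followed by a fragment of CMV intron A and an SP6 promoter that could be used for in vitro transcription. The annotation software also flags a short fragment resembling a mouse immunoglobulin heavy-chain signal sequence upstream of the coding region. It is only a partial match and does not imply a secreted product. The payload is TagBFP, a monomeric, rapidly maturing blue fluorescent protein derived from Entacmaea quadricolor, although the catalogue lists the insert species as human. An SV40 polyadenylation signal terminates the transcript. The plasmid name indicates a P2A self-cleaving peptide after TagBFP, but no P2A feature is annotated; it may lie in the unannotated stretch between the TagBFP coding sequence and the poly(A) signal. An SV40 enhancer/early promoter region sits downstream of the cassette, and no mammalian selection marker is annotated after it.

The insert was assembled by Gibson cloning. The construct most plausibly serves as the matched blue-fluorescent control for related TagBFP-P2A plasmids that carry an additional coding sequence after the 2A site, though the record does not state this.
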