Features (pLannotate 1.2.2; 20 found; start..end, strand, type, name):
     14..393     +  enhancer       CMV enhancer: human cytomegalovirus immediate early enhancer
    394..597     +  promoter       CMV promoter: human cytomegalovirus (CMV) immediate early promoter
    733..776     +  intron         CMV intron (fragment): modified intron A from human cytomegalovirus
    828..846     +  promoter       SP6 promoter: promoter for bacteriophage SP6 RNA polymerase
    850..887     +  CDS            IgH signal sequence (fragment): signal sequence from the mouse immunoglobulin heavy chain variable region
    939..1637    +  CDS            TagBFP: TagBFP is a basic (constitutively fluorescent) blue fluorescent protein published in 2008, derived from Entacmaea quadricolor. It is reported to be a very rapidly-maturing monomer with very low acid sensitivity.
   1748..1882    +  polyA_signal   SV40 poly(A) signal: SV40 polyadenylation signal
   1951..2308    +  promoter       SV40 promoter: SV40 enhancer and early promoter
   2327..2481    +  CDS            lacZα (fragment): LacZα fragment of β-galactosidase; lacZ fragment
   2487..2538    -  misc_feature   bom (fragment): basis of mobility region from pBR322
   2557..2937    +  rep_origin     M13 ori (sequence partly withheld): M13 bacteriophage origin of replication; arrow indicates direction of (+) strand synthesis
   3013..3062    -  misc_feature   bom (fragment): basis of mobility region from pBR322
   3164..3199    -  CDS            rop (fragment): Rop protein, which maintains plasmids at low copy number; rop
   3294..3398    +  promoter       AmpR promoter: bla
   3399..4259    +  CDS            AmpR: β-lactamase; bla; confers resistance to ampicillin, carbenicillin, and related antibiotics
   4430..5018    +  rep_origin     ori: high-copy-number ColE1/pMB1/pBR322/pUC origin of replication
   5201..5293    +  CDS            lacI (fragment): lac repressor; lacI; The lac repressor binds to the lac operator to inhibit transcription in E. coli. This inhibition can be relieved by adding lactose or isopropyl-β-D-thiogalactopyranoside (IPTG).
   5306..5327    +  protein_bind   CAP binding site: CAP binding activates transcription in the presence of cAMP. E. coli catabolite activator protein
   5342..5372    +  promoter       lac promoter: promoter for the E. coli lac operon
   5380..5396    +  protein_bind   lac operator: The lac repressor binds to the lac operator to inhibit transcription in E. coli. This inhibition can be relieved by adding lactose or isopropyl-β-D-thiogalactopyranoside (IPTG). lac repressor encoded by lacI
>Addgene plasmid #238272 | pRK5_TagBFP-P2A | addgene full sequence | sequence record 474374 | Addgene NGS Result
TTCGAGCTCGCCCGACATTGATTATTGACTAGTTATTAATAGTAATCAATTACGGGGTCATTAGTTCATA
GCCCATATATGGAGTTCCGCGTTACATAACTTACGGTAAATGGCCCGCCTGGCTGACCGCCCAACGACCC
CCGCCCATTGACGTCAATAATGACGTATGTTCCCATAGTAACGCCAATAGGGACTTTCCATTGACGTCAA
TGGGTGGAGTATTTACGGTAAACTGCCCACTTGGCAGTACATCAAGTGTATCATATGCCAAGTACGCCCC
CTATTGACGTCAATGACGGTAAATGGCCCGCCTGGCATTATGCCCAGTACATGACCTTATGGGACTTTCC
TACTTGGCAGTACATCTACGTATTAGTCATCGCTATTACCATGGTGATGCGGTTTTGGCAGTACATCAAT
GGGCGTGGATAGCGGTTTGACTCACGGGGATTTCCAAGTCTCCACCCCATTGACGTCAATGGGAGTTTGT
TTTGGCACCAAAATCAACGGGACTTTCCAAAATGTCGTAACAACTCCGCCCCATTGACGCAAATGGGCGG
TAGGCGTGTACGGTGGGAGGTCTATATAAGCAGAGCTCGTTTAGTGAACCGTCAGATCGCCTGGAGACGC
CATCCACGCTGTTTTGACCTCCATAGAAGACACCGGGACCGATCCAGCCTCCGCGGCCGGGAACGGTGCA
TTGGAACGCGGATTCCCCGTGCCAAGAGTGACGTAAGTACCGCCTATAGAGTCTATAGGCCCACCCCCTT
GGCTTCGTTAGAACGCGGCTACAATTAATACATAACCTTATGTATCATACACATACGATTTAGGTGACAC
TATAGAATAACATCCACTTTGCCTTTCTCTCCACAGGTGTCCACTCCCAGGTCCAACTGCACCTCGGTTC
TATCGATTGAATTCGTACCGGTGCCACCATGAGCGAGCTGATTAAGGAGAACATGCACATGAAGCTGTAC
ATGGAGGGCACCGTGGACAACCATCACTTCAAGTGCACATCCGAGGGCGAAGGCAAGCCCTACGAGGGCA
CCCAGACCATGAGAATCAAGGTGGTCGAGGGCGGCCCTCTCCCCTTCGCCTTCGACATCCTGGCTACTAG
CTTCCTCTACGGCAGCAAGACCTTCATCAACCACACCCAGGGCATCCCCGACTTCTTCAAGCAGTCCTTC
CCTGAGGGCTTCACATGGGAGAGAGTCACCACATACGAAGACGGGGGCGTGCTGACCGCTACCCAGGACA
CCAGCCTCCAGGACGGCTGCCTCATCTACAACGTCAAGATCAGAGGGGTGAACTTCACATCCAACGGCCC
TGTGATGCAGAAGAAAACACTCGGCTGGGAGGCCTTCACCGAGACGCTGTACCCCGCTGACGGCGGCCTG
GAAGGCAGAAACGACATGGCCCTGAAGCTCGTGGGCGGGAGCCATCTGATCGCAAACATCAAGACCACAT
ATAGATCCAAGAAACCCGCTAAGAACCTCAAGATGCCTGGCGTCTACTATGTGGACTACAGACTGGAAAG
AATCAAGGAGGCCAACAACGAGACCTACGTCGAGCAGCACGAGGTGGCAGTGGCCAGATACTGCGACCTC
CCTAGCAAACTGGGGCACAAGCTTAATGGAAGCGGAGCTACTAACTTCAGCCTGCTGAAGCAGGCTGGAG
ACGTGGAGGAGAACCCTGGACCTGGAAGCGGATAGGTCGACCTGCAGAAGCTTGGCCGCCATGGCCCAAC
TTGTTTATTGCAGCTTATAATGGTTACAAATAAAGCAATAGCATCACAAATTTCACAAATAAAGCATTTT
TTTCACTGCATTCTAGTTGTGGTTTGTCCAAACTCATCAATGTATCTTATCATGTCTGGATCGGGAATTA
ATTCGGCGCAGCACCATGGCCTGAAATAACCTCTGAAAGAGGAACTTGGTTAGGTACCTTCTGAGGCGGA
AAGAACCAGCTGTGGAATGTGTGTCAGTTAGGGTGTGGAAAGTCCCCAGGCTCCCCAGCAGGCAGAAGTA
TGCAAAGCATGCATCTCAATTAGTCAGCAACCAGGTGTGGAAAGTCCCCAGGCTCCCCAGCAGGCAGAAG
TATGCAAAGCATGCATCTCAATTAGTCAGCAACCATAGTCCCGCCCCTAACTCCGCCCATCCCGCCCCTA
ACTCCGCCCAGTTCCGCCCATTCTCCGCCCCATGGCTGACTAATTTTTTTTATTTATGCAGAGGCCGAGG
CCGCCTCGGCCTCTGAGCTATTCCAGAAGTAGTGAGGAGGCTTTTTTGGAGGCCTAGGCTTTTGCAAAAA
GCTGTTAACAGCTTGGCACTGGCCGTCGTTTTACAACGTCGTGACTGGGAAAACCCTGGCGTTACCCAAC
TTAATCGCCTTGCAGCACATCCCCCTTTCGCCAGCTGGCGTAATAGCGAAGAGGCCCGCACCGATCGCCC
TTCCCAACAGTTGCGCAGCCTGAATGGCGAATGGCGCCTGATGCGGTATTTTCTCCTTACGCATCTGTGC
GGTATTTCACACCGCATA
[142 nt withheld, positions 2539-2680]
C
[141 nt withheld, positions 2682-2822]
CCTTTGACGTTGGAGTCCACGTTCTTT
[37 nt withheld, positions 2850-2886]
ACCCTATCTCGGGCTATTCTTTTGATTTATAAGGGATTTTGCCGATTTCGGCCTATTGGTTAAAAAATGA
GCTGATTTAACAAAAATTTAACGCGAATTTTAACAAAATATTAACGTTTACAATTTTATGGTGCACTCTC
AGTACAATCTGCTCTGATGCCGCATAGTTAAGCCAGCCCCGACACCCGCCAACACCCGCTGACGCGCCCT
GACGGGCTTGTCTGCTCCCGGCATCCGCTTACAGACAAGCTGTGACCGTCTCCGGGAGCTGCATGTGTCA
GAGGTTTTCACCGTCATCACCGAAACGCGCGAGACGAAAGGGCCTCGTGATACGCCTATTTTTATAGGTT
AATGTCATGATAATAATGGTTTCTTAGACGTCAGGTGGCACTTTTCGGGGAAATGTGCGCGGAACCCCTA
TTTGTTTATTTTTCTAAATACATTCAAATATGTATCCGCTCATGAGACAATAACCCTGATAAATGCTTCA
ATAATATTGAAAAAGGAAGAGTATGAGTATTCAACATTTCCGTGTCGCCCTTATTCCCTTTTTTGCGGCA
TTTTGCCTTCCTGTTTTTGCTCACCCAGAAACGCTGGTGAAAGTAAAAGATGCTGAAGATCAGTTGGGTG
CACGAGTGGGTTACATCGAACTGGATCTCAACAGCGGTAAGATCCTTGAGAGTTTTCGCCCCGAAGAACG
TTTTCCAATGATGAGCACTTTTAAAGTTCTGCTATGTGGCGCGGTATTATCCCGTATTGACGCCGGGCAA
GAGCAACTCGGTCGCCGCATACACTATTCTCAGAATGACTTGGTTGAGTACTCACCAGTCACAGAAAAGC
ATCTTACGGATGGCATGACAGTAAGAGAATTATGCAGTGCTGCCATAACCATGAGTGATAACACTGCGGC
CAACTTACTTCTGACAACGATCGGAGGACCGAAGGAGCTAACCGCTTTTTTGCACAACATGGGGGATCAT
GTAACTCGCCTTGATCGTTGGGAACCGGAGCTGAATGAAGCCATACCAAACGACGAGCGTGACACCACGA
TGCCTGTAGCAATGGCAACAACGTTGCGCAAACTATTAACTGGCGAACTACTTACTCTAGCTTCCCGGCA
ACAATTAATAGACTGGATGGAGGCGGATAAAGTTGCAGGACCACTTCTGCGCTCGGCCCTTCCGGCTGGC
TGGTTTATTGCTGATAAATCTGGAGCCGGTGAGCGTGGGTCTCGCGGTATCATTGCAGCACTGGGGCCAG
ATGGTAAGCCCTCCCGTATCGTAGTTATCTACACGACGGGGAGTCAGGCAACTATGGATGAACGAAATAG
ACAGATCGCTGAGATAGGTGCCTCACTGATTAAGCATTGGTAACTGTCAGACCAAGTTTACTCATATATA
CTTTAGATTGATTTAAAACTTCATTTTTAATTTAAAAGGATCTAGGTGAAGATCCTTTTTGATAATCTCA
TGACCAAAATCCCTTAACGTGAGTTTTCGTTCCACTGAGCGTCAGACCCCGTAGAAAAGATCAAAGGATC
TTCTTGAGATCCTTTTTTTCTGCGCGTAATCTGCTGCTTGCAAACAAAAAAACCACCGCTACCAGCGGTG
GTTTGTTTGCCGGATCAAGAGCTACCAACTCTTTTTCCGAAGGTAACTGGCTTCAGCAGAGCGCAGATAC
CAAATACTGTTCTTCTAGTGTAGCCGTAGTTAGGCCACCACTTCAAGAACTCTGTAGCACCGCCTACATA
CCTCGCTCTGCTAATCCTGTTACCAGTGGCTGCTGCCAGTGGCGATAAGTCGTGTCTTACCGGGTTGGAC
TCAAGACGATAGTTACCGGATAAGGCGCAGCGGTCGGGCTGAACGGGGGGTTCGTGCACACAGCCCAGCT
TGGAGCGAACGACCTACACCGAACTGAGATACCTACAGCGTGAGCTATGAGAAAGCGCCACGCTTCCCGA
AGGGAGAAAGGCGGACAGGTATCCGGTAAGCGGCAGGGTCGGAACAGGAGAGCGCACGAGGGAGCTTCCA
GGGGGAAACGCCTGGTATCTTTATAGTCCTGTCGGGTTTCGCCACCTCTGACTTGAGCGTCGATTTTTGT
GATGCTCGTCAGGGGGGCGGAGCCTATGGAAAAACGCCAGCAACGCGGCCTTTTTACGGTTCCTGGCCTT
TTGCTGGCCTTTTGCTCACATGTTCTTTCCTGCGTTATCCCCTGATTCTGTGGATAACCGTATTACCGCC
TTTGAGTGAGCTGATACCGCTCGCCGCAGCCGAACGACCGAGCGCAGCGAGTCAGTGAGCGAGGAAGCGG
AAGAGCGCCCAATACGCAAACCGCCTCTCCCCGCGCGTTGGCCGATTCATTAATGCAGCTGGCACGACAG
GTTTCCCGACTGGAAAGCGGGCAGTGAGCGCAACGCAATTAATGTGAGTTAGCTCACTCATTAGGCACCC
CAGGCTTTACACTTTATGCTTCCGGCTCGTATGTTGTGTGGAATTGTGAGCGGATAACAATTTCACACAG
GAAACAGCTATGACATGATTACGAATTAA
